Addgene plasmid #55251: EBFP2-VASP-5
Purpose: Localization: Actin/Focal Adhesions, Excitation: 383, Emission: 448
Depositing lab: Michael Davidson. Depositing organization: Florida State University, Tallahassee.
Backbone
  Vector backbone: EBFP2
  Backbone size w/o insert (bp): 4750
  Vector type: Mammalian Expression
  Selectable markers: Neomycin (select with G418)
Growth in bacteria
  Bacterial resistance: Kanamycin, 50 μg/mL
  Growth temperature: 37°C
  Growth strain: DH5alpha
  Copy number: High Copy
Gene/Insert
  Gene/Insert name: VASP (alt name: NM_009499)
  Species: M. musculus (mouse)
  Mutation: A209T in VASP
  Entrez Gene: Vasp
  Promoter: CMV
  Tag / fusion protein: EBFP2 (N terminal on backbone)
  Cloning method: Unknown
  Sequencing primers: 5′ CMV-F; 3′ SV40pA-R
Terms and licenses: Academic/Nonprofit Terms; Industry Terms
Depositor comments: . Excitation = 383; Emission = 448
How to cite: EBFP2-VASP-5 was a gift from Michael Davidson (Addgene plasmid # 55251 ; http://n2t.net/addgene:55251 ; RRID:Addgene_55251)
