[The description below was written by a language model from this plasmid's Addgene catalogue record and pLannotate feature annotations shown in this document.]
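Description:
EBFP2-VASP-5 is a mammalian expression plasmid that produces mouse VASP (vasodilator-stimulated phosphoprotein) fused to the blue fluorescent protein EBFP2. It is built on an EBFP2 backbone of the C1-style layout, in which the fluorescent protein sits upstream of the insert. The human cytomegalovirus immediate-early enhancer and promoter drive a single open reading frame. EBFP2 comes first, followed after a short linker by the Vasp coding sequence, so the tag lies at the N terminus of VASP. An SV40 polyadenylation signal terminates the transcript. The record notes an A209T substitution in VASP relative to the reference sequence.

The plasmid replicates in E. coli at high copy from a ColE1/pUC-type origin, and an f1 origin is also present for single-stranded DNA production. A single Tn5 aminoglycoside phosphotransferase gene (NeoR/KanR) serves in both hosts. A bacterial bla-type promoter expresses it for kanamycin selection in bacteria, and the SV40 enhancer/early promoter, paired with an HSV TK polyadenylation signal, expresses it for G418 selection of stable mammalian transfectants. The short annotated fragments (RSF ori, large T antigen, ble, bGH poly(A)) appear to be partial matches to backbone sequence rather than functional elements.

VASP is an Ena/VASP family protein that promotes actin filament elongation and protects barbed ends from capping. The fusion is therefore catalogued as a localization marker for actin structures and focal adhesions. With excitation at 383 nm and emission at 448 nm, it provides a blue channel for live or fixed-cell fluorescence imaging, and it can be combined with green, yellow or red probes in multicolour experiments.
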