Features (pLannotate 1.2.2; 15 found; start..end, strand, type, name):
      1..51      +  rep_origin     RSF ori (fragment): Plasmids containing the RSF 1030 origin of replication can be propagated in E. coli cells that contain additional plasmids with compatible origins.
    119..422     +  enhancer       CMV enhancer: human cytomegalovirus immediate early enhancer
    423..626     +  promoter       CMV promoter: human cytomegalovirus (CMV) immediate early promoter
    671..1387    +  CDS            EBFP2: EBFP2 is a basic (constitutively fluorescent) blue fluorescent protein published in 2007, derived from Aequorea victoria. It is reported to be a rapidly-maturing monomer with moderate acid sensitivity.
   1403..2527    +  CDS            Vasp: VASP_MOUSE - Experimental evidence at protein level: Swiss-Prot protein existence level 1. Ena/VASP proteins are actin-associated proteins involved in a range of processes dependent on cytoskeleton remodeling and cell polarity such as axon guidance, lamellipodial and filopodial dynamics, platelet activation and cell migration. VASP promotes actin filament elongation. It protects the barbed end of growing actin filaments against capping and increases the rate of actin polymerization in the presence of capping protein. VASP stimulates actin filament elongation by promoting the transfer of profil
   2546..2629    +  CDS            large T antigen (fragment): large T antigen from SV40 (simian virus 40)
   2652..2773    +  polyA_signal   SV40 poly(A) signal: SV40 polyadenylation signal
   2807..3235    -  rep_origin     f1 ori (sequence partly withheld): f1 bacteriophage origin of replication; arrow indicates direction of (+) strand synthesis
   3262..3366    +  promoter       AmpR promoter: bla
   3368..3725    +  promoter       SV40 promoter: SV40 enhancer and early promoter
   3760..4554    +  CDS            NeoR/KanR: aminoglycoside phosphotransferase from Tn5; aph(3')-II (or nptII); confers resistance to neomycin, kanamycin, and G418 (Geneticin®)
   4575..4727    +  CDS            ble (fragment): BLE_KLEPN - Experimental evidence at protein level: Swiss-Prot protein existence level 1. Binding protein with a strong affinity to the bleomycin family of antibiotics. Binds to CL990; an antimitotic-antibiotic compound. From Klebsiella pneumoniae.
   4786..4833    +  polyA_signal   HSV TK poly(A) signal: herpes simplex virus thymidine kinase polyadenylation signal (Cole and Stacy, 1985)
   4924..4940    -  polyA_signal   bGH poly(A) signal (fragment): bovine growth hormone polyadenylation signal
   5162..5750    +  rep_origin     ori: high-copy-number ColE1/pMB1/pBR322/pUC origin of replication
>Addgene plasmid #55251 | EBFP2-VASP-5 | addgene full sequence | sequence record 212996 | Addgene NGS Result
CATGTTCTTTCCTGCGTTATCCCCTGATTCTGTGGATAACCGTATTACCGCCATGCATTAGTTATTAATA
GTAATCAATTACGGGGTCATTAGTTCATAGCCCATATATGGAGTTCCGCGTTACATAACTTACGGTAAAT
GGCCCGCCTGGCTGACCGCCCAACGACCCCCGCCCATTGACGTCAATAATGACGTATGTTCCCATAGTAA
CGCCAATAGGGACTTTCCATTGACGTCAATGGGTGGAGTATTTACGGTAAACTGCCCACTTGGCAGTACA
TCAAGTGTATCATATGCCAAGTACGCCCCCTATTGACGTCAATGACGGTAAATGGCCCGCCTGGCATTAT
GCCCAGTACATGACCTTATGGGACTTTCCTACTTGGCAGTACATCTACGTATTAGTCATCGCTATTACCA
TGGTGATGCGGTTTTGGCAGTACATCAATGGGCGTGGATAGCGGTTTGACTCACGGGGATTTCCAAGTCT
CCACCCCATTGACGTCAATGGGAGTTTGTTTTGGCACCAAAATCAACGGGACTTTCCAAAATGTCGTAAC
AACTCCGCCCCATTGACGCAAATGGGCGGTAGGCGTGTACGGTGGGAGGTCTATATAAGCAGAGCTGGTT
TAGTGAACCGTCAGATCCGCTAGCGCTACCGGTCGCCACCATGGTGAGCAAGGGCGAGGAGCTGTTCACC
GGGGTGGTGCCCATCCTGGTCGAGCTGGACGGCGACGTAAACGGCCACAAGTTCAGCGTGAGGGGCGAGG
GCGAGGGCGATGCCACCAACGGCAAGCTGACCCTGAAGTTCATCTGCACCACCGGCAAGCTGCCCGTGCC
CTGGCCCACCCTCGTGACCACCCTGAGCCACGGCGTGCAGTGCTTCGCCCGCTACCCCGACCACATGAAG
CAGCACGACTTCTTCAAGTCCGCCATGCCCGAAGGCTACGTCCAGGAGCGCACCATCTTCTTCAAGGACG
ACGGCACCTACAAGACCCGCGCCGAGGTGAAGTTCGAGGGCGACACCCTGGTGAACCGCATCGAGCTGAA
GGGCGTCGACTTCAAGGAGGACGGCAACATCCTGGGGCACAAGCTGGAGTACAACTTCAACAGCCACAAC
ATCTATATCATGGCCGTCAAGCAGAAGAACGGCATCAAGGTGAACTTCAAGATCCGCCACAACGTGGAGG
ACGGCAGCGTGCAGCTCGCCGACCACTACCAGCAGAACACCCCCATCGGCGACGGCCCCGTGCTGCTGCC
CGACAGCCACTACCTGAGCACCCAGTCCGTGCTGAGCAAAGACCCCAACGAGAAGCGCGATCACATGGTC
CTGCTGGAGTTCCGCACCGCCGCCGGGATCACTCTCGGCATGGACGAGCTGTACAAGTCCGGACTCAGAT
CTATGAGCGAGACGGTCATCTGTTCCAGCCGGGCTACTGTGATGCTTTATGATGACAGCAACAAGCGATG
GCTCCCTGCTGGCACTGGTCCCCAGGCCTTCAGCCGCGTCCAGATATACCACAACCCCACTGCTAACTCC
TTCCGAGTTGTTGGCCGCAAGATGCAGCCGGATCAGCAGGTGGTTATCAACTGTGCCATCATTCGGGGTG
TCAAGTACAATCAGGCCACTCCCATCTTCCATCAGTGGCGAGATGCCCGCCAGGTCTGGGGCCTCAACTT
CGGCAGCAAGGAGGACGCCATACAGTTTGCAACAGGCATGGCCAACGCCCTAGAGGCCTTGGAAGGAGGT
GGGCCTCCCCCAGCCCCAGCACCCCCTGCCTGGTCTGCCCAGAATGGTCCCTCCCCAGAGGAGCTGGAAC
AACAGAAAAGGCAGCCGGAGCATATGGAGCGCCGGGTCTCCAATGCAGGAGGCCCACCTGCTCCCCCAGC
TGGGGGCCCTCCTCCACCTCCAGGACCTCCCCCTCCTCCAGGTCCCCCCCCACCCCCAGGTCTGCCCTCC
TCAGGGGTATCTGGGGCAGGTCATGGAGCAGGGGCAGCCCCACCCCCTGCACCCCCACTCCCTACAACAC
AGGGCCCCAATAGTGGGGGTTCCGGGGCCCCAGGCCTGGCTGCTGCCATTGCTGGAGCCAAACTCAGGAA
AGTGAGCAAGCAGGAGGAGGCCTCTGGGGGGCCCCTGGCCCCCAAAGCTGAGAACAGTCGAAGCACTGGT
GGGGGGCTTATGGAAGAGATGAACGCCATGCTGGCCCGGAGAAGAAAAGCCACACAGGTTGGGGAGAAGC
CCCCCAAAGACGAGTCAGCCAGTGAGGAGTCAGAGGCCCGACTCCCTGCCCAGAGTGAACCTGTGAGAAG
ACCCTGGGAGAAGAACAGCACAACCTTGCCAAGGATGAAGTCGTCCTCTTCTGTGACTACCTCCGAGGCC
CACCCCTCGACGCCCTGCTCCAGTGATGACTCCGACTTGGAGAGGGTGAAGCAGGAGCTTCTGGAAGAGG
TGCGGAAGGAGCTACAGAAAATGAAAGAGGAAATCATCGAAGTCTTTGTCCAGGAGCTGAGGAAGCGGGG
TTCTCCTTGAGCGGCCGCGACTCTAGATCATAATCAGCCATACCACATTTGTAGAGGTTTTACTTGCTTT
AAAAAACCTCCCACACCTCCCCCTGAACCTGAAACATAAAATGAATGCAATTGTTGTTGTTAACTTGTTT
ATTGCAGCTTATAATGGTTACAAATAAAGCAATAGCATCACAAATTTCACAAATAAAGCATTTTTTTCAC
TGCATTCTAGTTGTGGTTTGTCCAAACTCATCAATGTATCTTAAGGCGTAAATTGTAAGCGTTAATATTT
TGTTAAAATTCGCGTTAAATTTTTGTTAAATCAGCTCATTTTTTAACCAATAGGCCGAAATCGGCAAAAT
CCCTTATAAATCAAAAGAATAGACCGAGATAGGGT
[37 nt withheld, positions 2906-2942]
AAAGAACGTGGACTCCAACGTCAAAGG
[49 nt withheld, positions 2970-3018]
T
[91 nt withheld, positions 3020-3110]
G
[124 nt withheld, positions 3112-3235]
CAGGTGGCACTTTTCGGGGAAATGTGCGCGGAACCCCTATTTGTTTATTTTTCTAAATACATTCAAATAT
GTATCCGCTCATGAGACAATAACCCTGATAAATGCTTCAATAATATTGAAAAAGGAAGAGTCCTGAGGCG
GAAAGAACCAGCTGTGGAATGTGTGTCAGTTAGGGTGTGGAAAGTCCCCAGGCTCCCCAGCAGGCAGAAG
TATGCAAAGCATGCATCTCAATTAGTCAGCAACCAGGTGTGGAAAGTCCCCAGGCTCCCCAGCAGGCAGA
AGTATGCAAAGCATGCATCTCAATTAGTCAGCAACCATAGTCCCGCCCCTAACTCCGCCCATCCCGCCCC
TAACTCCGCCCAGTTCCGCCCATTCTCCGCCCCATGGCTGACTAATTTTTTTTATTTATGCAGAGGCCGA
GGCCGCCTCGGCCTCTGAGCTATTCCAGAAGTAGTGAGGAGGCTTTTTTGGAGGCCTAGGCTTTTGCAAA
GATCGATCAAGAGACAGGATGAGGATCGTTTCGCATGATTGAACAAGATGGATTGCACGCAGGTTCTCCG
GCCGCTTGGGTGGAGAGGCTATTCGGCTATGACTGGGCACAACAGACAATCGGCTGCTCTGATGCCGCCG
TGTTCCGGCTGTCAGCGCAGGGGCGCCCGGTTCTTTTTGTCAAGACCGACCTGTCCGGTGCCCTGAATGA
ACTGCAAGACGAGGCAGCGCGGCTATCGTGGCTGGCCACGACGGGCGTTCCTTGCGCAGCTGTGCTCGAC
GTTGTCACTGAAGCGGGAAGGGACTGGCTGCTATTGGGCGAAGTGCCGGGGCAGGATCTCCTGTCATCTC
ACCTTGCTCCTGCCGAGAAAGTATCCATCATGGCTGATGCAATGCGGCGGCTGCATACGCTTGATCCGGC
TACCTGCCCATTCGACCACCAAGCGAAACATCGCATCGAGCGAGCACGTACTCGGATGGAAGCCGGTCTT
GTCGATCAGGATGATCTGGACGAAGAGCATCAGGGGCTCGCGCCAGCCGAACTGTTCGCCAGGCTCAAGG
CGAGCATGCCCGACGGCGAGGATCTCGTCGTGACCCATGGCGATGCCTGCTTGCCGAATATCATGGTGGA
AAATGGCCGCTTTTCTGGATTCATCGACTGTGGCCGGCTGGGTGTGGCGGACCGCTATCAGGACATAGCG
TTGGCTACCCGTGATATTGCTGAAGAGCTTGGCGGCGAATGGGCTGACCGCTTCCTCGTGCTTTACGGTA
TCGCCGCTCCCGATTCGCAGCGCATCGCCTTCTATCGCCTTCTTGACGAGTTCTTCTGAGCGGGACTCTG
GGGTTCGAAATGACCGACCAAGCGACGCCCAACCTGCCATCACGAGATTTCGATTCCACCGCCGCCTTCT
ATGAAAGGTTGGGCTTCGGAATCGTTTTCCGGGACGCCGGCTGGATGATCCTCCAGCGCGGGGATCTCAT
GCTGGAGTTCTTCGCCCACCCTAGGGGGAGGCTAACTGAAACACGGAAGGAGACAATACCGGAAGGAACC
CGCGCTATGACGGCAATAAAAAGACAGAATAAAACGCACGGTGTTGGGTCGTTTGTTCATAAACGCGGGG
TTCGGTCCCAGGGCTGGCACTCTGTCGATACCCCACCGAGACCCCATTGGGGCCAATACGCCCGCGTTTC
TTCCTTTTCCCCACCCCACCCCCCAAGTTCGGGTGAAGGCCCAGGGCTCGCAGCCAACGTCGGGGCGGCA
GGCCCTGCCATAGCCTCAGGTTACTCATATATACTTTAGATTGATTTAAAACTTCATTTTTAATTTAAAA
GGATCTAGGTGAAGATCCTTTTTGATAATCTCATGACCAAAATCCCTTAACGTGAGTTTTCGTTCCACTG
AGCGTCAGACCCCGTAGAAAAGATCAAAGGATCTTCTTGAGATCCTTTTTTTCTGCGCGTAATCTGCTGC
TTGCAAACAAAAAAACCACCGCTACCAGCGGTGGTTTGTTTGCCGGATCAAGAGCTACCAACTCTTTTTC
CGAAGGTAACTGGCTTCAGCAGAGCGCAGATACCAAATACTGTTCTTCTAGTGTAGCCGTAGTTAGGCCA
CCACTTCAAGAACTCTGTAGCACCGCCTACATACCTCGCTCTGCTAATCCTGTTACCAGTGGCTGCTGCC
AGTGGCGATAAGTCGTGTCTTACCGGGTTGGACTCAAGACGATAGTTACCGGATAAGGCGCAGCGGTCGG
GCTGAACGGGGGGTTCGTGCACACAGCCCAGCTTGGAGCGAACGACCTACACCGAACTGAGATACCTACA
GCGTGAGCTATGAGAAAGCGCCACGCTTCCCGAAGGGAGAAAGGCGGACAGGTATCCGGTAAGCGGCAGG
GTCGGAACAGGAGAGCGCACGAGGGAGCTTCCAGGGGGAAACGCCTGGTATCTTTATAGTCCTGTCGGGT
TTCGCCACCTCTGACTTGAGCGTCGATTTTTGTGATGCTCGTCAGGGGGGCGGAGCCTATGGAAAAACGC
CAGCAACGCGGCCTTTTTACGGTTCCTGGCCTTTTGCTGGCCTTTTGCTCA
