>Addgene plasmid #55251 | EBFP2-VASP-5 | depositor partial sequence | sequence record 85656 | insert sequence
ACGTCAGATCCGCTAGCGCTACCGGTCGCCACCATGGTGAGCAAGGGCGAGGAGCTGTTCACCGGGGTGG
TGCCCATCCTGGTCGAGCTGGACGGCGACGTAAACGGCCACAAGTTCAGCGTGAGGGGCGAGGGCGAGGG
CGATGCCACCAACGGCAAGCTGACCCTGAAGTTCATCTGCACCACCGGCAAGCTGCCCGTGCCCTGGCCC
ACCCTCGTGACCACCCTGAGCCACGGCGTGCAGTGCTTCGCCCGCTACCCCGACCACATGAAGCAGCACG
ACTTCTTCAAGTCCGCCATGCCCGAAGGCTACGTCCAGGAGCGCACCATCTTCTTCAAGGACGACGGCAC
CTACAAGACCCGCGCCGAGGTGAAGTTCGAGGGCGACACCCTGGTGAACCGCATCGAGCTGAAGGGCGTC
GACTTCAAGGAGGACGGCAACATCCTGGGGCACAAGCTGGAGTACAACTTCAACAGCCACAACATCTATA
TCATGGCCGTCAAGCAGAAGAACGGCATCAAGGTGAACTTCAAGATCCGCCACAACGTGGAGGACGGCAG
CGTGCAGCTCGCCGACCACTACCAGCAGAACACCCCCATCGGCGACGGCCCCGTGCTGCTGCCCGACAGC
CACTACCTGAGCACCCAGTCCGTGCTGAGCAAAGACCCCAACGAGAAGCGCGATCACATGGTCCTGCTGG
AGTTCCGCACCGCCGCCGGGATCACTCTCGGCATGGACGAGCTGTACAAGTCCGGACTCAGATCTATGAG
CGAGACGGTCATCTGTTCCAGCCGGGCTACTGTGATGCTTTATGATGACAGCAACAAGCGATGGCTCCCT
GCTGGCACTGGTCCCCAGGCCTTCAGCCGCGTCCAGATATACCACAACCCCACTGCTAACTCCTTCCGAG
TTGTTGGCCGCAAGATGCAGCCGGATCAGCAGGTGGTTATCAACTGTGCCATCATTCGGGGTGTCAAGTA
CAATCAGGCCACTCCCATCTTCCATCAGTGGCGAGATGCCCGCCAGGTCTGGGGCCTCAACTTCGGCAGC
AAGGAGGACGCCATACAGTTTGCAACAGGCATGGCCAACGCCCTAGAGGCCTTGGAAGGAGGTGGGCCTC
CCCCAGCCCCAGCACCCCCTGCCTGGTCTGCCCAGAATGGTCCCTCCCCAGAGGAGCTGGAACAACAGAA
AAGGCAGCCGGAGCATATGGAGCGCCGGGTCTCCAATGCAGGAGGCCCACCTGCTCCCCCAGCTGGGGGC
CCTCCTCCACCTCCAGGACCTCCCCCTCCTCCAGGTCCCCCCCCACCCCCAGGTCTGCCCTCCTCAGGGG
TATCTGGGGCAGGTCATGGAGCAGGGGCAGCCCCACCCCCTGCACCCCCACTCCCTACAACACAGGGCCC
CAATAGTGGGGGTTCCGGGGCCCCAGGCCTGGCTGCTGCCATTGCTGGAGCCAAACTCAGGAAAGTGAGC
AAGCAGGAGGAGGCCTCTGGGGGGCCCCTGGCCCCCAAAGCTGAGAACAGTCGAAGCACTGGTGGGGGGC
TTATGGAAGAGATGAACGCCATGCTGGCCCGGAGAAGAAAAGCCACACAGGTTGGGGAGAAGCCCCCCAA
AGACGAGTCAGCCAGTGAGGAGTCAGAGGCCCGACTCCCTGCCCAGAGTGAACCTGTGAGAAGACCCTGG
GAGAAGAACAGCACAACCTTGCCAAGGATGAAGTCGTCCTCTTCTGTGACTACCTCCGAGGCCCACCCCT
CGACGCCCTGCTCCAGTGATGACTCCGACTTGGAGAGGGTGAAGCAGGAGCTTCTGGAAGAGGTGCGGAA
GGAGCTACAGAAAATGAAAGAGGAAATCATCGAAGTCTTTGTCCAGGAGCTGAGGAAGCGGGGTTCTCCT
TGAGCGGCCGCGACTCTAGATCATAAT
